LOCUS       Exported 7253 bp ds-DNA circular SYN 12-MAY-2021
DEFINITION  Forebrain principal neuron expression of oChIEF kinetic variant
            E163A/T199C with physically uncoupled mKate2 red fluorophore.
ACCESSION   .
VERSION     .
KEYWORDS    pAAV-CaMKIIa-oChIEF(E163A/T199C)-P2A-mKate2
SOURCE      synthetic DNA construct
  ORGANISM  synthetic DNA construct
REFERENCE   1 (bases 1 to 7253)
  TITLE     ChIEF and oChIEF AAV vectors
  JOURNAL   Unpublished
REFERENCE   2 (bases 1 to 7253)
  AUTHORS   .
  TITLE     Direct Submission
  JOURNAL   Exported May 12, 2021 from SnapGene Server 1.1.58
            http://www.snapgene.com
FEATURES             Location/Qualifiers
     source          1..7253
                     /organism="synthetic DNA construct"
                     /mol_type="other DNA"
     repeat_region   1..141
                     /label=AAV2 ITR
                     /note="inverted terminal repeat of adeno-associated virus
                     serotype 2"
     repeat_region   12..141
                     /label=AAV2 ITR
     promoter        164..1452
                     /label=CaMKII promoter
                     /note="promoter for the mouse calcium/calmodulin-dependent
                     kinase II alpha subunit"
     regulatory      1483..1492
                     /regulatory_class="other"
                     /note="vertebrate consensus sequence for strong initiation
                     of translation (Kozak, 1987)"
     CDS             2581..2637
                     /codon_start=1
                     /product="2A peptide from porcine teschovirus-1
                     polyprotein"
                     /label=P2A
                     /note="Eukaryotic ribosomes fail to insert a peptide bond
                     between the Gly and Pro residues, yielding separate
                     polypeptides."
                     /translation="ATNFSLLKQAGDVEENPGP"
     CDS             2638..3333
                     /codon_start=1
                     /product="monomeric far-red fluorescent protein (Shcherbo
                     et al., 2009)"
                     /label=mKate2
                     /note="mammalian codon-optimized"
                     /translation="VSELIKENMHMKLYMEGTVNNHHFKCTSEGEGKPYEGTQTMRIKA
                     VEGGPLPFAFDILATSFMYGSKTFINHTQGIPDFFKQSFPEGFTWERVTTYEDGGVLTA
                     TQDTSLQDGCLIYNVKIRGVNFPSNGPVMQKKTLGWEASTETLYPADGGLEGRADMALK
                     LVGGGHLICNLKTTYRSKKPAKNLKMPGVYYVDRRLERIKEADKETYVEQHEVAVARYC
                     DLPSKLGHR"
     misc_feature    3380..3968
                     /label=WPRE
                     /note="woodchuck hepatitis virus posttranscriptional
                     regulatory element"
     primer_bind     complement(3433..3453)
                     /label=WPRE-R
                     /note="WPRE, reverse primer"
     CDS             complement(3851..3862)
                     /codon_start=1
                     /product="Factor Xa recognition and cleavage site"
                     /label=Factor Xa site
                     /translation="IEGR"
     polyA_signal    4000..4476
                     /label=hGH poly(A) signal
                     /note="human growth hormone polyadenylation signal"
     primer_bind     complement(4199..4218)
                     /label=hGH-PA-R
                     /note="Human growth hormone terminator, reverse primer"
     repeat_region   4516..4656
                     /label=AAV2 ITR
                     /note="inverted terminal repeat of adeno-associated virus
                     serotype 2"
     repeat_region   4516..4645
                     /label=AAV2 ITR
     rep_origin      4731..5186
                     /direction=RIGHT
                     /label=f1 ori
                     /note="f1 bacteriophage origin of replication; arrow
                     indicates direction of (+) strand synthesis"
     primer_bind     complement(4818..4837)
                     /label=F1ori-R
                     /note="F1 origin, reverse primer"
     primer_bind     5028..5049
                     /label=F1ori-F
                     /note="F1 origin, forward primer"
     primer_bind     complement(5203..5222)
                     /label=pRS-marker
                     /note="pRS vectors, use to sequence yeast selectable
                     marker"
     primer_bind     5322..5344
                     /label=pGEX 3'
                     /note="pGEX vectors, reverse primer"
     primer_bind     complement(5382..5400)
                     /label=pBRforEco
                     /note="pBR322 vectors, upsteam of EcoRI site, forward
                     primer"
     promoter        5468..5572
                     /gene="bla"
                     /label=AmpR promoter
     CDS             5573..6433
                     /codon_start=1
                     /gene="bla"
                     /product="beta-lactamase"
                     /label=AmpR
                     /note="confers resistance to ampicillin, carbenicillin, and
                     related antibiotics"
                     /translation="MSIQHFRVALIPFFAAFCLPVFAHPETLVKVKDAEDQLGARVGYI
                     ELDLNSGKILESFRPEERFPMMSTFKVLLCGAVLSRIDAGQEQLGRRIHYSQNDLVEYS
                     PVTEKHLTDGMTVRELCSAAITMSDNTAANLLLTTIGGPKELTAFLHNMGDHVTRLDRW
                     EPELNEAIPNDERDTTMPVAMATTLRKLLTGELLTLASRQQLIDWMEADKVAGPLLRSA
                     LPAGWFIADKSGAGERGSRGIIAALGPDGKPSRIVVIYTTGSQATMDERNRQIAEIGAS
                     LIKHW"
     primer_bind     complement(5791..5810)
                     /label=Amp-R
                     /note="Ampicillin resistance gene, reverse primer"
     rep_origin      6604..7192
                     /direction=RIGHT
                     /label=ori
                     /note="high-copy-number ColE1/pMB1/pBR322/pUC origin of
                     replication"
     primer_bind     7093..7112
                     /label=pBR322ori-F
                     /note="pBR322 origin, forward primer"
ORIGIN
        1 cctgcaggca gctgcgcgct cgctcgctca ctgaggccgc ccgggcaaag cccgggcgtc
       61 gggcgacctt tggtcgcccg gcctcagtga gcgagcgagc gcgcagagag ggagtggcca
      121 actccatcac taggggttcc tgcggccgca cgcgtttaat taacattatg gccttaggtc
      181 acttcatctc catggggttc ttcttctgat tttctagaaa atgagatggg ggtgcagaga
      241 gcttcctcag tgacctgccc agggtcacat cagaaatgtc agagctagaa cttgaactca
      301 gattactaat cttaaattcc atgccttggg ggcatgcaag tacgatatac agaaggagtg
      361 aactcattag ggcagatgac caatgagttt aggaaagaag agtccagggc agggtacatc
      421 tacaccaccc gcccagccct gggtgagtcc agccacgttc acctcattat agttgcctct
      481 ctccagtcct accttgacgg gaagcacaag cagaaactgg gacaggagcc ccaggagacc
      541 aaatcttcat ggtccctctg ggaggatggg tggggagagc tgtggcagag gcctcaggag
      601 gggccctgct gctcagtggt gacagatagg ggtgagaaag cagacagagt cattccgtca
      661 gcattctggg tctgtttggt acttcttctc acgctaaggt ggcggtgtga tatgcacaat
      721 ggctaaaaag cagggagagc tggaaagaaa caaggacaga gacagaggcc aagtcaacca
      781 gaccaattcc cagaggaagc aaagaaacca ttacagagac tacaaggggg aagggaagga
      841 gagatgaatt agcttcccct gtaaacctta gaacccagct gttgccaggg caacggggca
      901 atacctgtct cttcagagga gatgaagttg ccagggtaac tacatcctgt ctttctcaag
      961 gaccatccca gaatgtggca cccactagcc gttaccatag caactgcctc tttgccccac
     1021 ttaatcccat cccgtctgtt aaaagggccc tatagttgga ggtgggggag gtaggaagag
     1081 cgatgatcac ttgtggacta agtttgttcg catccccttc tccaaccccc tcagtacatc
     1141 accctggggg aacagggtcc acttgctcct gggcccacac agtcctgcag tattgtgtat
     1201 ataaggccag ggcaaagagg agcaggtttt aaagtgaaag gcaggcaggt gttggggagg
     1261 cagttaccgg ggcaacggga acagggcgtt tcggaggtgg ttgccatggg gacctggatg
     1321 ctgacgaagg ctcgcgaggc tgtgagcagc cacagtgccc tgctcagaag ccccaagctc
     1381 gtcagtcaag ccggttctcc gtttgcactc aggagcacgg gcaggcgagt ggcccctagt
     1441 tctgggggca gcgggggatc cttcgaaacc ggtgctagcg gcgccaccat ggtgagcaga
     1501 agaccctggc tgctggccct ggccctggcc gtggccctgg ccgccggcag cgccggcgcc
     1561 agcaccggca gcgacgccac cgtgcccgtg gccacccagg acggccccga ctacgtgttc
     1621 cacagagccc acgagagaat gctgttccag accagctaca ccctggagaa caacggcagc
     1681 gtgatctgca tccccaacaa cggccagtgc ttctgcctgg cctggctgaa gagtaacggc
     1741 accaacgccg agaagctggc cgccaacatc ctgcagtgga tcaccttcgc cctgagcgcc
     1801 ctgtgcctga tgttctacgg ctaccagacc tggaagagta cctgcggctg ggaggagatc
     1861 tacgtggcca ccatcgagat gatcaagttc atcatagagt acttccacga gttcgacgag
     1921 cccgccgtga tctacagcag caacggcaac aagaccgtgt ggctgagata cgccgcctgg
     1981 ctgctgacct gccccgtggt cctgatccac ctgagcaacc tgaccggcct ggccaacgac
     2041 tacaacaaga gaaccatggg cctgctggtg agcgacatcg gctgtatcgt gtggggcacc
     2101 accgccgccc tgagcaaggg ctacgtgaga gtgatcttct tcctgatggg cctgtgctac
     2161 ggcatctaca ccttcttcaa cgccgccaag gtgtacatcg aggcctacca caccgtgccc
     2221 aagggcagat gcagacaggt ggtgaccggc atggcctggc tgttcttcgt gagctggggc
     2281 atgttcccca tcctgttcat cctgggcccc gagggcttcg gcgtgctgag cgtgtacggc
     2341 agcaccgtgg gccacaccat catcgacctg atgagcaaga actgctgggg cctgctgggc
     2401 cactacctga gagtgctgat ccacgagcac atcctgatcc acggcgacat cagaaagacc
     2461 accaagctga acatcggcgg caccgagatc gaggtggaga ccctggtgga ggacgaggcc
     2521 gaggccggcg ccgtgaacaa gggcaccggc aagtacgaga gcagcgttaa cggaagcgga
     2581 gccactaact tctccctgtt gaaacaagca ggggatgtcg aagagaatcc cgggccagtg
     2641 agcgagctga ttaaggagaa catgcacatg aagctgtaca tggagggcac cgtgaacaac
     2701 caccacttca agtgcacatc cgagggcgaa ggcaagccct acgagggcac ccagaccatg
     2761 agaatcaagg cggtcgaggg cggccctctc cccttcgcct tcgacatcct ggctaccagc
     2821 ttcatgtacg gcagcaaaac cttcatcaac cacacccagg gcatccccga cttctttaag
     2881 cagtccttcc ccgagggctt cacatgggag agagtcacca catacgaaga cgggggcgtg
     2941 ctgaccgcta cccaggacac cagcctccag gacggctgcc tcatctacaa cgtcaagatc
     3001 agaggggtga acttcccatc caacggccct gtgatgcaga agaaaacact cggctgggag
     3061 gcctccaccg agaccctgta ccccgctgac ggcggcctgg aaggcagagc cgacatggcc
     3121 ctgaagctcg tgggcggggg ccacctgatc tgcaacttga agaccacata cagatccaag
     3181 aaacccgcta agaacctcaa gatgcccggc gtctactatg tggacagaag actggaaaga
     3241 atcaaggagg ccgacaaaga gacctacgtc gagcagcacg aggtggctgt ggccagatac
     3301 tgcgacctcc ctagcaaact ggggcacaga tgagtcgacg gcgcgcccct gcagggaatt
     3361 cgatatcaag cttatcgata atcaacctct ggattacaaa atttgtgaaa gattgactgg
     3421 tattcttaac tatgttgctc cttttacgct atgtggatac gctgctttaa tgcctttgta
     3481 tcatgctatt gcttcccgta tggctttcat tttctcctcc ttgtataaat cctggttgct
     3541 gtctctttat gaggagttgt ggcccgttgt caggcaacgt ggcgtggtgt gcactgtgtt
     3601 tgctgacgca acccccactg gttggggcat tgccaccacc tgtcagctcc tttccgggac
     3661 tttcgctttc cccctcccta ttgccacggc ggaactcatc gccgcctgcc ttgcccgctg
     3721 ctggacaggg gctcggctgt tgggcactga caattccgtg gtgttgtcgg ggaaatcatc
     3781 gtcctttcct tggctgctcg cctatgttgc cacctggatt ctgcgcggga cgtccttctg
     3841 ctacgtccct tcggccctca atccagcgga ccttccttcc cgcggcctgc tgccggctct
     3901 gcggcctctt ccgcgtcttc gccttcgccc tcagacgagt cggatctccc tttgggccgc
     3961 ctccccgcat cgataccgag cgctgctcga gagatctacg ggtggcatcc ctgtgacccc
     4021 tccccagtgc ctctcctggc cctggaagtt gccactccag tgcccaccag ccttgtccta
     4081 ataaaattaa gttgcatcat tttgtctgac taggtgtcct tctataatat tatggggtgg
     4141 aggggggtgg tatggagcaa ggggcaagtt gggaagacaa cctgtagggc ctgcggggtc
     4201 tattgggaac caagctggag tgcagtggca caatcttggc tcactgcaat ctccgcctcc
     4261 tgggttcaag cgattctcct gcctcagcct cccgagttgt tgggattcca ggcatgcatg
     4321 accaggctca gctaattttt gtttttttgg tagagacggg gtttcaccat attggccagg
     4381 ctggtctcca actcctaatc tcaggtgatc tacccacctt ggcctcccaa attgctggga
     4441 ttacaggcgt gaaccactgc tcccttccct gtccttctga ttttgtaggt aaccacgtgc
     4501 ggaccgagcg gccgcaggaa cccctagtga tggagttggc cactccctct ctgcgcgctc
     4561 gctcgctcac tgaggccggg cgaccaaagg tcgcccgacg cccgggcttt gcccgggcgg
     4621 cctcagtgag cgagcgagcg cgcagctgcc tgcaggggcg cctgatgcgg tattttctcc
     4681 ttacgcatct gtgcggtatt tcacaccgca tannnnnnnn nnnnnnnnnn nnnnnnnnnn
     4741 nnnnnnnnnn nnnnnnnnnn nnnnnnnnnn nnnnnnnnnn nnnnnnnnnn nnnnnnnnnn
     4801 nnnnnnnnnn nnnnnnnnnn nnnnnnnnnn nnnnnnnnnn nnnnnnnnnn nnnncnnnnn
     4861 nnnnnnnnnn nnnnnnnnnn nnnnnnnnnn nnnnnnnnnn nnnnnnnnnn nnnnnnnnnn
     4921 nnnnnnnnnn nnnnnnnnnn nnnnnnnnnn nnnnnnnnnn nnnnnnnnnn nnnnnnnnnn
     4981 nnnnnnnnnn nnnnnncctt tgacgttgga gtccacgttc tttaatagtg gactcttgtt
     5041 ccaaactgga acaacactca accctatctc gggctattct tttgatttat aagggatttt
     5101 gccgatttcg gcctattggt taaaaaatga gctgatttaa caaaaattta acgcgaattt
     5161 taacaaaata ttaacgttta caattttatg gtgcactctc agtacaatct gctctgatgc
     5221 cgcatagtta agccagcccc gacacccgcc aacacccgct gacgcgccct gacgggcttg
     5281 tctgctcccg gcatccgctt acagacaagc tgtgaccgtc tccgggagct gcatgtgtca
     5341 gaggttttca ccgtcatcac cgaaacgcgc gagacgaaag ggcctcgtga tacgcctatt
     5401 tttataggtt aatgtcatga taataatggt ttcttagacg tcaggtggca cttttcgggg
     5461 aaatgtgcgc ggaaccccta tttgtttatt tttctaaata cattcaaata tgtatccgct
     5521 catgagacaa taaccctgat aaatgcttca ataatattga aaaaggaaga gtatgagtat
     5581 tcaacatttc cgtgtcgccc ttattccctt ttttgcggca ttttgccttc ctgtttttgc
     5641 tcacccagaa acgctggtga aagtaaaaga tgctgaagat cagttgggtg cacgagtggg
     5701 ttacatcgaa ctggatctca acagcggtaa gatccttgag agttttcgcc ccgaagaacg
     5761 ttttccaatg atgagcactt ttaaagttct gctatgtggc gcggtattat cccgtattga
     5821 cgccgggcaa gagcaactcg gtcgccgcat acactattct cagaatgact tggttgagta
     5881 ctcaccagtc acagaaaagc atcttacgga tggcatgaca gtaagagaat tatgcagtgc
     5941 tgccataacc atgagtgata acactgcggc caacttactt ctgacaacga tcggaggacc
     6001 gaaggagcta accgcttttt tgcacaacat gggggatcat gtaactcgcc ttgatcgttg
     6061 ggaaccggag ctgaatgaag ccataccaaa cgacgagcgt gacaccacga tgcctgtagc
     6121 aatggcaaca acgttgcgca aactattaac tggcgaacta cttactctag cttcccggca
     6181 acaattaata gactggatgg aggcggataa agttgcagga ccacttctgc gctcggccct
     6241 tccggctggc tggtttattg ctgataaatc tggagccggt gagcgtgggt ctcgcggtat
     6301 cattgcagca ctggggccag atggtaagcc ctcccgtatc gtagttatct acacgacggg
     6361 gagtcaggca actatggatg aacgaaatag acagatcgct gagataggtg cctcactgat
     6421 taagcattgg taactgtcag accaagttta ctcatatata ctttagattg atttaaaact
     6481 tcatttttaa tttaaaagga tctaggtgaa gatccttttt gataatctca tgaccaaaat
     6541 cccttaacgt gagttttcgt tccactgagc gtcagacccc gtagaaaaga tcaaaggatc
     6601 ttcttgagat cctttttttc tgcgcgtaat ctgctgcttg caaacaaaaa aaccaccgct
     6661 accagcggtg gtttgtttgc cggatcaaga gctaccaact ctttttccga aggtaactgg
     6721 cttcagcaga gcgcagatac caaatactgt ccttctagtg tagccgtagt taggccacca
     6781 cttcaagaac tctgtagcac cgcctacata cctcgctctg ctaatcctgt taccagtggc
     6841 tgctgccagt ggcgataagt cgtgtcttac cgggttggac tcaagacgat agttaccgga
     6901 taaggcgcag cggtcgggct gaacgggggg ttcgtgcaca cagcccagct tggagcgaac
     6961 gacctacacc gaactgagat acctacagcg tgagctatga gaaagcgcca cgcttcccga
     7021 agggagaaag gcggacaggt atccggtaag cggcagggtc ggaacaggag agcgcacgag
     7081 ggagcttcca gggggaaacg cctggtatct ttatagtcct gtcgggtttc gccacctctg
     7141 acttgagcgt cgatttttgt gatgctcgtc aggggggcgg agcctatgga aaaacgccag
     7201 caacgcggcc tttttacggt tcctggcctt ttgctggcct tttgctcaca tgt
//
