[The description below was written by a language model from this plasmid's Addgene catalogue record and the feature table of its GenBank file.]
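Description:
pAAV-CaMKIIa-oChIEF(E163A/T199C)-P2A-mKate2 is a 7,253 bp AAV transfer plasmid for mammalian expression, built on a custom pAAV-CaMKIIa-WPRE-HGHpA backbone. The expression cassette lies between two AAV serotype 2 inverted terminal repeats, which allow it to be packaged into recombinant AAV particles when replication and capsid functions are supplied separately. Outside the ITRs, the plasmid carries a high-copy ColE1/pUC-type origin, an f1 phage origin and a beta-lactamase gene for ampicillin selection in bacteria. The record lists a recombination-deficient strain (Stbl3) for propagation, a common choice for keeping ITRs intact.

The cassette is driven by the mouse CaMKIIa promoter, intended here to direct expression to forebrain principal neurons. A Kozak consensus precedes the synthetic open reading frame for oChIEF carrying the E163A and T199C substitutions (also called oChIEFac). The feature table does not annotate the opsin coding region itself, but it occupies the interval between the Kozak sequence and the P2A element. The porcine teschovirus 2A peptide causes ribosomal skipping, so the opsin and the downstream codon-optimized monomeric far-red protein mKate2 are produced from one transcript as separate polypeptides. Expressing cells are therefore labelled red without a fluorophore fused to the channel. A WPRE enhances transcript stability and expression, and the human growth hormone polyadenylation signal terminates the message.

According to the depositor, the two mutations increase photocurrent amplitude while preserving fast kinetics, and the variant is proposed as an alternative to ChETA variants, which show smaller photocurrents and more toxicity. The construct is suited to optogenetic stimulation of excitatory neurons.
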