Addgene plasmid #51092: pAAV-CaMKIIa-oChIEF(E163A/T199C)-P2A-mKate2
Purpose: Forebrain principal neuron expression of oChIEF kinetic variant E163A/T199C with physically uncoupled mKate2 red fluorophore
Depositing lab: Jonathan Ting. Depositing organization: Massachusetts Institute of Technology.
Backbone
  Vector backbone: pAAV-CaMKIIa-WPRE-HGHpA
  Backbone manufacturer: custom
  Backbone size w/o insert (bp): 5100
  Total vector size (bp): 7253
  Vector type: Mammalian Expression, AAV
Growth in bacteria
  Bacterial resistance: Ampicillin, 100 μg/mL
  Growth temperature: 37°C
  Growth strain: Stbl3
  Copy number: High Copy
Gene/Insert
  Gene/Insert name: oChIEF(E163A/T199C) (alt name: oChIEFac)
  Species: Synthetic
  Insert size (bp): 1085
  Mutation: E163A/T199C
  Promoter: CaMKIIa
  Tag / fusion protein: P2A-mKate2 (C terminal on insert)
  Cloning method: Restriction Enzyme; 5′ cloning site NheI (not destroyed); 3′ cloning site HpaI (not destroyed)
  Sequencing primers: 5′ aggagcacgggcaggcgagtgg; 3′ CCATACGGGAAGCAATAGCATG
Resource information
  A portion of this plasmid was derived from a plasmid made by: The original oChIEF portion was obtained from John Lin and Roger Tsien (UCSD/HHMI)
Terms and licenses: Academic/Nonprofit Terms; Industry Terms: Not Available to Industry
Depositor comments: The addition of the E163A and T199C mutations in oChIEF impart higher photocurrent amplitude while retaining fast kinetic properties. This variant is proposed as an alternative to ChETA variants that exhibit smaller photocurrents and more toxicity.
How to cite: pAAV-CaMKIIa-oChIEF(E163A/T199C)-P2A-mKate2 was a gift from Jonathan Ting (Addgene plasmid # 51092 ; http://n2t.net/addgene:51092 ; RRID:Addgene_51092)
