>Addgene plasmid #51092 | pAAV-CaMKIIa-oChIEF(E163A/T199C)-P2A-mKate2 | addgene partial sequence | sequence record 82615 | mCaMKIIa-pro-F2 5'-GGCAAAGAGGAGCAGGTTTT-3'
GCAGTTACCGGGGCAACGGGAACAGGGCGTTTCGGAGGTGGTTGCCATGGGGACCTGGATGCTGACGAAG
GCTCGCGAGGCTGTGAGCAGCCACAGTGCCCTGCTCAGAAGCCCCAAGCTCGTCAGTCAAGCCGGTTCTC
CGTTTGCACTCAGGAGCACGGGCAGGCGAGTGGCCCCTAGTTCTGGGGGCAGCGGGGGATCCTTCGAAAC
CGGTGCTAGCGGCGCCACCATGGTGAGCAGAAGACCCTGGCTGCTGGCCCTGGCCCTGGCCGTGGCCCTG
GCCGCCGGCAGCGCCGGCGCCAGCACCGGCAGCGACGCCACCGTGCCCGTGGCCACCCAGGACGGCCCCG
ACTACGTGTTCCACAGAGCCCACGAGAGAATGCTGTTCCAGACCAGCTACACCCTGGAGAACAACGGCAG
CGTGATCTGCATCCCCAACAACGGCCAGTGCTTCTGCCTGGCCTGGCTGAAGAGTAACGGCACCAACGCC
GAGAAGCTGGCCGCCAACATCCTGCAGTGGATCACCTTCGCCCTGAGCGCCCTGTGCCTGATGTTCTACG
GCTACCAGACCTGGAAGAGTACCTGCGGCTGGGAGGAGATCTACGTGGCCACCATCGAGATGATCAAGTT
CATCATAGAGTACTTCCACGAGTTCGACGAGCCCGCCGTGATCTACAGCAGCAACGGCAACAAGACCGTG
TGGCTGAGATACGCCGCCTGGCTGCTGACCTGCCCCGTGGTCCTGATCCACCTGAGCAACCTGACCGGCC
TGGCCAACGACTACAACAAGAGAACCATGGGCCTGCTGGTGAGCGACATCGGCTGTATCGTGTGGGGCAC
CACCGCCGCCCTGAGCAAGGGCTACGTGAGAGTGATCTTCTTCCTGATGGGCCTGTGCTACGGCATCTAC
ACCTTCTTCA
