>Addgene plasmid #51092 | pAAV-CaMKIIa-oChIEF(E163A/T199C)-P2A-mKate2 | addgene partial sequence | sequence record 82946 | WPRE-R 5'-CATAGCGTAAAAGGAGCAACA-3'
TTTTGTAATCCAGAGGTTGATTATCGATAAGCTTGATATCGAATTCCCTGCAGGGGCGCGCCGTCGACTC
ATCTGTGCCCCAGTTTGCTAGGGAGGTCGCAGTATCTGGCCACAGCCACCTCGTGCTGCTCGACGTAGGT
CTCTTTGTCGGCCTCCTTGATTCTTTCCAGTCTTCTGTCCACATAGTAGACGCCGGGCATCTTGAGGTTC
TTAGCGGGTTTCTTGGATCTGTATGTGGTCTTCAAGTTGCAGATCAGGTGGCCCCCGCCCACGAGCTTCA
GGGCCATGTCGGCTCTGCCTTCCAGGCCGCCGTCAGCGGGGTACAGGGTCTCGGTGGAGGCCTCCCAGCC
GAGTGTTTTCTTCTGCATCACAGGGCCGTTGGATGGGAAGTTCACCCCTCTGATCTTGACGTTGTAGATG
AGGCAGCCGTCCTGGAGGCTGGTGTCCTGGGTAGCGGTCAGCACGCCCCCGTCTTCGTATGTGGTGACTC
TCTCCCATGTGAAGCCCTCGGGGAAGGACTGCTTAAAGAAGTCGGGGATGCCCTGGGTGTGGTTGATGAA
GGTTTTGCTGCCGTACATGAAGCTGGTAGCCAGGATGTCGAAGGCGAAGGGGAGAGGGCCGCCCTCGACC
GCCTTGATTCTCATGGTCTGGGTGCCCTCGTAGGGCTTGCCTTCGCCCTCGGATGTGCACTTGAAGTGGT
GGTTGTTCACGGTGCCCTCCATGTACAGCTTCATGTGCATGTTCTCCTTAATCAGCTCGCTCACTGGCCC
GGGATTCTCTTCGACATCCCCTGCTTGTTTC
